Addgene plasmid #70557: R777-E273 Hs.RCE1
Purpose: Gateway ORF clone of human RCE1 [NM_005133.2] with stop codon (for native or N-terminal fusions)
Depositing lab: Dominic Esposito. Depositing organization: National Cancer Institute (NCI).
Backbone
  Vector backbone: pDonor-255
  Backbone size w/o insert (bp): 2693
  Vector type: Gateway Entry Clone
Growth in bacteria
  Bacterial resistance: Spectinomycin, 50 μg/mL
  Growth temperature: 37°C
  Growth strain: DH10B
  Copy number: High Copy
Gene/Insert
  Gene/Insert name: RCE1
  Species: H. sapiens (human)
  Insert size (bp): 990
  GenBank ID: NM_005133.2
  Entrez Gene: RCE1 (a.k.a. FACE2, RCE1A, RCE1B)
  Cloning method: Gateway Cloning
  Sequencing primers: 5′ M13F 23-mer (5'-CCCAGTCACGACGTTGTAAAACG); 3′ attLR 23-mer (5'-TAACATCAGAGATTTTGAGACAC)
Terms and licenses: Academic/Nonprofit Terms; Industry Terms: Not Available to Industry
How to cite: R777-E273 Hs.RCE1 was a gift from Dominic Esposito (Addgene plasmid # 70557 ; http://n2t.net/addgene:70557 ; RRID:Addgene_70557)
