[The description below was written by a language model from this plasmid's Addgene catalogue record and pLannotate feature annotations shown in this document.]
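Description:
R777-E273 Hs.RCE1 is a Gateway entry clone built on the pDonor-255 backbone (about 2.7 kb without insert, 3,683 bp in total) that carries the open reading frame of human RCE1, corresponding to the NM_005133.2 reference transcript. It is a bacterial cloning plasmid rather than an expression vector. It replicates in E. coli from a high-copy ColE1/pUC-type origin and is selected with spectinomycin through an aadA (SmR) aminoglycoside adenylyltransferase gene. This gene lies downstream of a fragment of a class 1 integron Pc promoter and a short remnant of a gentamicin resistance gene. Small lacZα and lacI fragments are annotated as backbone leftovers, and rrnB T1 and T2 terminators help insulate the cloning region from read-through transcription.

The roughly 990 bp RCE1 coding sequence is flanked by two attL recombination sites. The automated annotation labels these attL3 on the upstream side and a partial attL2 on the downstream side, and the catalogue entry does not specify the att site identities. These sites allow LR Clonase to transfer the ORF into attR-containing destination vectors. No promoter drives the insert in the entry clone itself, so expression depends on the chosen destination vector. The ORF retains its stop codon, so it suits expression of the native protein or N-terminal fusions but not C-terminal tags. RCE1, also known as FACE2, is a protease that removes the three C-terminal residues from prenylated proteins, with reported substrates including the Ras family, RAP1B and G-gamma-1. The clone is therefore a convenient source for building expression constructs to study Ras processing.
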