Features (pLannotate 1.2.2; 11 found; start..end, strand, type, name):
     18..54      -  CDS            lacZα (fragment): LacZα fragment of β-galactosidase; lacZ fragment
     85..180     +  protein_bind   attL3: mutant version of attL; recombination site for the Gateway® LR reaction LR Clonase™
    186..1172    +  CDS            RCE1: FACE2_HUMAN - Also known as FACE2, RCE1A, RCE1B. Experimental evidence at protein level: Swiss-Prot protein existence level 1. Proteolytically removes the C-terminal three residues of farnesylated and geranylated proteins. Seems to be able to process K- Ras, N-Ras, H-Ras, RAP1B and G-gamma-1 (PubMed:10085068). From Homo sapiens (Human).
   1180..1273    -  protein_bind   attL2 (fragment): mutant version of attL; recombination site for the Gateway® LR reaction LR Clonase™
   1388..1411    +  promoter       Pc promoter (fragment): intI1 (promoter lies within the coding sequence); class 1 integron promoter
   1587..1643    +  CDS            GmR (fragment): gentamycin acetyltransferase; aacC1; confers resistance to gentamycin
   1650..2441    +  CDS            SmR: aminoglycoside adenylyltransferase (Murphy, 1985); aadA; confers resistance to spectinomycin and streptomycin
   2534..3122    +  rep_origin     ori: high-copy-number ColE1/pMB1/pBR322/pUC origin of replication
   3305..3397    +  CDS            lacI (fragment): lac repressor; lacI; The lac repressor binds to the lac operator to inhibit transcription in E. coli. This inhibition can be relieved by adding lactose or isopropyl-β-D-thiogalactopyranoside (IPTG).
   3452..3479    -  terminator     rrnB T2 terminator: transcription terminator T2 from the E. coli rrnB gene
   3611..3654    +  terminator     rrnB T1 terminator: Escherichia coli rrnB; transcription terminator T1 from the E. coli rrnB gene
>Addgene plasmid #70557 | R777-E273 Hs.RCE1 | depositor full sequence | sequence record 126006 | Full Sequence
TTAACGCTAGCATGGATGTTTTCCCAGTCACGACGTTGTAAAACGACGGCCAGTCTTAAAATTCGAGCTC
GGTCCGAGGATCCGAAATAATGATTTTATTTTGACTGATAGTGACCTGTTCGTTGCAACAAATTGATAAG
CAATGCTTTTTTATAATGCCAACTTTGTACAAAAAAGTTGGCACCATGGCGGCGCTGGGCGGGGATGGGC
TGCGACTGCTGTCGGTGTCGCGGCCGGAGCGGCCGCCCGAGTCGGCGGCGCTGGGCGGCCTGGGCCCCGG
GCTGTGCTGCTGGGTGTCAGTGTTCTCCTGCCTCAGCCTCGCCTGCTCCTACGTGGGCAGCCTCTACGTC
TGGAAGAGCGAACTGCCCAGGGACCATCCCGCGGTCATCAAGCGACGCTTCACCAGCGTCCTGGTGGTGT
CCAGTCTCTCACCCCTGTGCGTGCTGCTCTGGAGGGAACTCACAGGCATCCAGCCAGGCACATCCCTGCT
CACCCTGATGGGCTTCAGGCTGGAGGGCATTTTCCCAGCGGCGCTGCTGCCCCTGTTGCTGACCATGATT
CTTTTCCTGGGCCCACTGATGCAGCTCTCTATGGATTGCCCTTGTGACCTGGCAGATGGGCTGAAGGTTG
TCCTGGCCCCCCGCTCCTGGGCCCGCTGCCTCACAGACATGCGTTGGCTGCGGAACCAAGTGATCGCCCC
GCTGACAGAGGAGCTGGTGTTCCGGGCCTGTATGCTGCCCATGTTAGCACCGTGCATGGGCCTGGGCCCT
GCTGTGTTCACCTGCCCGCTCTTTTTTGGAGTTGCCCATTTTCACCATATTATTGAGCAGCTGCGTTTCC
GCCAGAGCAGCGTGGGGAACATCTTCTTGTCTGCTGCGTTCCAGTTCTCCTACACAGCTGTCTTCGGTGC
CTACACTGCTTTCCTCTTCATCCGCACAGGACACCTGATTGGGCCGGTTCTCTGCCATTCCTTCTGCAAT
TACATGGGTTTCCCAGCTGTTTGCGCGGCCTTGGAGCACCCACAGAGGCGGCCCCTGCTGGCAGGCTATG
CCCTGGGTGTGGGACTCTTCCTGCTTCTGCTCCAGCCCCTCACGGACCCCAAGCTCTACGGCAGCCTTCC
CCTTTGTGTGCTTTTGGAGCGGGCAGGGGACTCAGAGGCTCCCCTGTGCTCCTAATCAACTTTCTTGTAC
AAAGTTGGCATTATAGGAAAGCATTGCTTATCAATTTGTTGCAACGAACAGGTCACTATCAGTCAAAATA
AAATCATTATTTGCATGCAAGCTTAGATCCTCTAGACCAGCCAGGACAGAAATGCCTCGACTTCGCTGCT
ACCCAAGGTTGCCGGGTGACGCACACCGTGGAAACGGATGAAGGCACGAACCCAGTGGACATAAGCCTGT
TCGGTTCGTAAGCTGTAATGCAAGTAGCGTATGCGCTCACGCAACTGGTCCAGAACCTTGACCGAACGCA
GCGGTGGTAACGGCGCAGTGGCGGTTTTCATGGCTTGTTATGACTGTTTTTTTGGGGTACAGTCTATGCC
TCGGGCATCCAAGCAGCAAGCGCGTTACGCCGTGGGTCGATGTTTGATGTTATGGAGCAGCAACGATGTT
ACGCAGCAGGGCAGTCGCCCTAAAACAAAGTTAAACATTATGAGGGAAGCGGTGATCGCCGAAGTATCGA
CTCAACTATCAGAGGTAGTTGGCGTCATCGAGCGCCATCTCGAACCGACGTTGCTGGCCGTACATTTGTA
CGGCTCCGCAGTGGATGGCGGCCTGAAGCCACACAGTGATATTGATTTGCTGGTTACGGTGACCGTAAGG
CTTGATGAAACAACGCGGCGAGCTTTGATCAACGACCTTTTGGAAACTTCGGCTTCCCCTGGAGAGAGCG
AGATTCTCCGCGCTGTAGAAGTCACCATTGTTGTGCACGACGACATCATTCCGTGGCGTTATCCAGCTAA
GCGCGAACTGCAATTTGGAGAATGGCAGCGCAATGACATTCTTGCAGGTATCTTCGAGCCAGCCACGATC
GACATTGATCTGGCTATCTTGCTGACAAAAGCAAGAGAACATAGCGTTGCCTTGGTAGGTCCAGCGGCGG
AGGAACTCTTTGATCCGGTTCCTGAACAGGATCTATTTGAGGCGCTAAATGAAACCTTAACGCTATGGAA
CTCGCCGCCCGACTGGGCTGGCGATGAGCGAAATGTAGTGCTTACGTTGTCCCGCATTTGGTACAGCGCA
GTAACCGGCAAAATCGCGCCGAAGGATGTCGCTGCCGACTGGGCAATGGAGCGCCTGCCGGCCCAGTATC
AGCCCGTCATACTTGAAGCTAGACAGGCTTATCTTGGACAAGAAGAAGATCGCTTGGCCTCGCGCGCAGA
TCAGTTGGAAGAATTTGTCCACTACGTGAAAGGCGAGATCACCAAGGTAGTCGGCAAATAACCCTCGAGC
CACCCATGACCAAAATCCCTTAACGTGAGTTACGCGTCGTTCCACTGAGCGTCAGACCCCGTAGAAAAGA
TCAAAGGATCTTCTTGAGATCCTTTTTTTCTGCGCGTAATCTGCTGCTTGCAAACAAAAAAACCACCGCT
ACCAGCGGTGGTTTGTTTGCCGGATCAAGAGCTACCAACTCTTTTTCCGAAGGTAACTGGCTTCAGCAGA
GCGCAGATACCAAATACTGTCCTTCTAGTGTAGCCGTAGTTAGGCCACCACTTCAAGAACTCTGTAGCAC
CGCCTACATACCTCGCTCTGCTAATCCTGTTACCAGTGGCTGCTGCCAGTGGCGATAAGTCGTGTCTTAC
CGGGTTGGACTCAAGACGATAGTTACCGGATAAGGCGCAGCGGTCGGGCTGAACGGGGGGTTCGTGCACA
CAGCCCAGCTTGGAGCGAACGACCTACACCGAACTGAGATACCTACAGCGTGAGCATTGAGAAAGCGCCA
CGCTTCCCGAAGGGAGAAAGGCGGACAGGTATCCGGTAAGCGGCAGGGTCGGAACAGGAGAGCGCACGAG
GGAGCTTCCAGGGGGAAACGCCTGGTATCTTTATAGTCCTGTCGGGTTTCGCCACCTCTGACTTGAGCGT
CGATTTTTGTGATGCTCGTCAGGGGGGCGGAGCCTATGGAAAAACGCCAGCAACGCGGCCTTTTTACGGT
TCCTGGCCTTTTGCTGGCCTTTTGCTCACATGTTCTTTCCTGCGTTATCCCCTGATTCTGTGGATAACCG
TATTACCGCCTTTGAGTGAGCTGATACCGCTCGCCGCAGCCGAACGACCGAGCGCAGCGAGTCAGTGAGC
GAGGAAGCGGAAGAGCGCCCAATACGCAAACCGCCTCTCCCCGCGCGTTGGCCGATTCATTAATGCAGCT
GGCACGACAGGTTTCCCGACTGGAAAGCGGGCAGTGAGCGCAACGCAATTAATACGCGTACCGCTAGCCA
GGAAGAGTTTGTAGAAACGCAAAAAGGCCATCCGTCAGGATGGCCTTCTGCTTAGTTTGATGCCTGGCAG
TTTATGGCGGGCGTCCTGCCCGCCACCCTCCGGGCCGTTGCTTCACAACGTTCAAATCCGCTCCCGGCGG
ATTTGTCCTACTCAGGAGAGCGTTCACCGACAAACAACAGATAAAACGAAAGGCCCAGTCTTCCGACTGA
GCCTTTCGTTTTATTTGATGCCTGGCAGTTCCCTACTCTCGCG
