>Addgene plasmid #70557 | R777-E273 Hs.RCE1 | addgene partial sequence | sequence record 130579 | pCR8_R1 5'-cgaaccgaacaggcttatgt-3'
CGGTGTGCGTCACCCGGCAACCTTGGGTAGCAGCGAAGTCGAGGCATTTCTGTCCTGGCTGGTCTAGAGG
ATCTAAGCTTGCATGCAAATAATGATTTTATTTTGACTGATAGTGACCTGTTCGTTGCAACAAATTGATA
AGCAATGCTTTCCTATAATGCCAACTTTGTACAAGAAAGTTGATTAGGAGCACAGGGGAGCCTCTGAGTC
CCCTGCCCGCTCCAAAAGCACACAAAGGGGAAGGCTGCCGTAGAGCTTGGGGTCCGTGAGGGGCTGGAGC
AGAAGCAGGAAGAGTCCCACACCCAGGGCATAGCCTGCCAGCAGGGGCCGCCTCTGTGGGTGCTCCAAGG
CCGCGCAAACAGCTGGGAAACCCATGTAATTGCAGAAGGAATGGCAGAGAACCGGCCCAATCAGGTGTCC
TGTGCGGATGAAGAGGAAAGCAGTGTAGGCACCGAAGACAGCTGTGTAGGAGAACTGGAACGCAGCAGAC
AAGAAGATGTTCCCCACGCTGCTCTGGCGGAAACGCAGCTGCTCAATAATATGGTGAAAATGGGCAACTC
CAAAAAAGAGCGGGCAGGTGAACACAGCAGGGCCCAGGCCCATGCACGGTGCTAACATGGGCAGCATACA
GGCCCGGAACACCAGCTCCTCTGTCAGCGGGGCGATCACTTGGTTCCGCAGCCAACGCATGTCTGTGAGG
CAGCGGGCCCAGGAGCGGGGGGCCAGGACAACCTTCAGCCCATCTGCCAGGTCACAAGGGCAATCCATAG
AGAGCTGCATCAGTGGGCCCAGGAAAAGAATCATGGTCAGCAACAGGGGCAGCAGCGCCGCTGGGAAAAT
GCCCTCCAGCCTGAAGCCCATC
